>Addgene plasmid #137076 | pL0M-S-mClover3-EC18157 | addgene full sequence | sequence record 271563 | Addgene NGS Result
CGCTACGTTCGGTCAGGGTACGGCTCCAATTACGGCTACGCATACTCTTCCTTTTTCAATATTATTGAAG
CATTTATCAGGGTTATTGTCTCATGAGCGGATACATATTTGAATGTATTTAGAAAAATAAACAAATAGGG
GTTCCGCGCACATTTCCCCGAAAAGTGCCACCTAAATTGTAAGCGTTAATATTTTGTTAAAATTCGCGTT
AAATTTTTGTTAAATCAGCTCATTTTTTAACCAATAGGCCGAAATCGGCAAAATCCCTTATAAATCAAAA
GAATAGACCGAGATAGGGTTGAGTGGCCGCTACAGGGCGCTCCCATTCGCCATTCAGGCTGCGCAACTGT
TGGGAAGGGCGTTTCGGTGCGGGCCTCTTCGCTATTACGCCAGCTGGCGAAAGGGGGATGTGCTGCAAGG
CGATTAAGTTGGGTAACGCCAGGGTTTTCCCAGTCACGACGTTGTAAAACGACGGCCAGTGAGCGCGACG
TAATACGACTCACTATAGGGCGAATTGAGTGAAGGCCGTCAAGGCCACGTGTCTTGTCCAGAGCTCCACT
CTGTGGTCTCAAATGGCGTCCAAGGGGGAAGAACTGTTTACCGGAGTCGTTCCTATTCTGGTCGAACTGG
ATGGTGATGTCAATGGCCACAAGTTCTCGGTCCGGGGTGAAGGTGAGGGTGACGCAACAAACGGCAAGCT
GACACTCAAGTTTATTTGCACAACAGGCAAGCTGCCTGTCCCGTGGCCAACACTTGTTACGACATTCGGT
TATGGTGTCGCATGTTTTTCACGCTATCCTGACCACATGAAGCAGCATGATTTCTTCAAATCGGCCATGC
CCGAAGGTTATGTTCAGGAGCGGACTATATCTTTCAAGGACGACGGAACGTACAAAACGCGCGCCGAAGT
TAAGTTCGAAGGTGACACCTTGGTGAATCGGATTGAGTTGAAGGGAATCGACTTTAAGGAGGACGGGAAC
ATACTTGGACACAAGTTGGAGTACAATTTTAATTCTCATTATGTCTACATAACCGCGGACAAGCAAAAGA
ATTGTATAAAGGCGAATTTTAAAATAAGGCATAATGTGGAAGATGGAAGCGTGCAGCTTGCTGATCATTA
TCAACAAAATACGCCGATAGGAGATGGGCCAGTGTTGCTGCCTGACAACCACTACCTCTCCCATCAGAGC
AAATTGTCAAAAGACCCGAATGAAAAACGCGATCACATGGTCCTCCTGGAGTTTGTCACCGCAGCTGGTA
TCACGCACGGCATGGATGAACTTTACAAAGGAGGTTGAGACCACGAAGTGGGTACCTGGAGCACAAGACT
GGCCTCATGGGCCTTCACTTCACTGCCCGCTTTCCAGTCGGGAAACCTGTCGTGCCAGCTGCATTAACAT
GGTCATAGCTGTTTCCTTGCGTATTGGGCGCTCTCCGCTTCCTCGCTCACTGACTCGCTGCGCTCGGTCG
TTCGGGTAAAGCCTGGGGTGCCTAATGAGCAAAAGGCCAGCAAAAGGCCAGGAACCGTAAAAAGGCCGCG
TTGCTGGCGTTTTTCCATAGGCTCCGCCCCCCTGACGAGCATCACAAAAATCGACGCTCAAGTCAGAGGT
GGCGAAACCCGACAGGACTATAAAGATACCAGGCGTTTCCCCCTGGAAGCTCCCTCGTGCGCTCTCCTGT
TCCGACCCTGCCGCTTACCGGATACCTGTCCGCCTTTCTCCCTTCGGGAAGCGTGGCGCTTTCTCATAGC
TCACGCTGTAGGTATCTCAGTTCGGTGTAGGTCGTTCGCTCCAAGCTGGGCTGTGTGCACGAACCCCCCG
TTCAGCCCGACCGCTGCGCCTTATCCGGTAACTATCGTCTTGAGTCCAACCCGGTAAGACACGACTTATC
GCCACTGGCAGCAGCCACTGGTAACAGGATTAGCAGAGCGAGGTATGTAGGCGGTGCTACAGAGTTCTTG
AAGTGGTGGCCTAACTACGGCTACACTAGAAGAACAGTATTTGGTATCTGCGCTCTGCTGAAGCCAGTTA
CCTTCGGAAAAAGAGTTGGTAGCTCTTGATCCGGCAAACAAACCACCGCTGGTAGCGGTGGTTTTTTTGT
TTGCAAGCAGCAGATTACGCGCAGAAAAAAAGGATCTCAAGAAGATCCTTTGATCTTTTCTACGGGGTCT
GACGCTCAGTGGAACGAAAACTCACGTTAAGGGATTTTGGTCATGAGATTATCAAAAAGGATCTTCACCT
AGATCCTTTTAAATTAAAAATGAAGTTTTAAATCAATCTAAAGTATATATGAGTAAACTTGGTCTGACAG
TTATTATTTACCCACCACTTTGGTAATTTCGCCTTTCACGTAATGCACAAATTCTTCCAGCTGATCCGCA
CGGCTGGCCAGACGATCTTCTTCCTGGCCCAGATACGCCTGACGCGCTTCCAGAATCACCGGCTGATACT
GCGCCGGCAGACGTTCCATGGCCCAATCCGCCGCCACATCTTTCGGCGCAATTTTGCCGGTCACCGCGCT
ATACCAAATACGGCTCAGGGTCAGCACCACGTTGCGTTCATCACCCGCCCAATCCGGCGGGCTGTTCCAC
AGGGTCAGGGTTTCGTTCAGCGCTTCAAACAGGTCCTGTTCCGGCACCGGATCAAACAGTTCTTCCGCTG
CCGGACCAACCAGCGCCACGCTATGTTCACGCGCTTTGGTCAGCAGAATGGCCAGATCGATATCAATGGT
CGCCGGTTCAAAAATGCCGGCCAGAATATCGTTACGCTGCCATTCGCCAAACTGCAGCTCACGTTTCGCC
GGATAACGCCACGGAATAATGTCATCATGCACCACGATGGTCACTTCCACCGCACGCAGAATTTCGCTTT
CACCCGGGCTCGCGCTGGTTTCCAGCAGATCGTTAATCAGCGCACGACGGGTGGTTTCATCCAGACGCAC
GGTCACGGTCACCAGCAGATCAATATCGCTATGCGGTTTCAGGCCGCCATCCACCGCGCTGCCATACAGA
TGCACGGCCAGCAGGGTCGGTTCCAGATGACGTTCAATCACGCCCACCACTTCAGACAGCTGGGTGCTCA
CTTCCGCAATCACCGCTTCACGCATAATGTTCAGTTTGGTTTTCGGACGGCTGCCCTGCTGGGTCACATC
GTTGCTGCTCCACAGCATCAGGCAACGGCCCACCGCATAACGCGCCTGCTGTTTGCTCGCACGCGGCATG
CTCTGCACGCCAAAAAAGCAATCATAGCACGCCATAAACACCGCCACCGCACCATTACCGC
Features (pLannotate 1.2.2; 10 found; start..end, strand, type, name):
     44..148     -  promoter       AmpR promoter: bla
    174..305     -  rep_origin     M13 ori (fragment): M13 bacteriophage origin of replication; arrow indicates direction of (+) strand synthesis
    326..482     -  CDS            lacZα (fragment): LacZα fragment of β-galactosidase; lacZ fragment
    491..509     +  promoter       T7 promoter: promoter for bacteriophage T7 RNA polymerase
    573..1289    +  CDS            mClover3: mClover3 is a basic (constitutively fluorescent) green/yellow fluorescent protein published in 2016, derived from Aequorea victoria. It is reported to be a rapidly-maturing monomer with high acid sensitivity.
   1350..1397    -  CDS            lacI (fragment): lac repressor; lacI; The lac repressor binds to the lac operator to inhibit transcription in E. coli. This inhibition can be relieved by adding lactose or isopropyl-β-D-thiogalactopyranoside (IPTG).
   1434..1474    -  rep_origin     RSF ori (fragment): Plasmids containing the RSF 1030 origin of replication can be propagated in E. coli cells that contain additional plasmids with compatible origins.
   1552..2140    -  rep_origin     ori: high-copy-number ColE1/pMB1/pBR322/pUC origin of replication
   2317..3105    -  CDS            aadA: S3AD_ECOLX - Experimental evidence at protein level: Swiss-Prot protein existence level 1. Mediates bacterial resistance to the antibiotics streptomycin and spectinomycin. From Escherichia coli.
   3112..3168    -  CDS            aacC1 (fragment): AACC1_PSEAI - Experimental evidence at protein level: Swiss-Prot protein existence level 1. Responsible for gentamicin resistance and has a limited substrate range. From Pseudomonas aeruginosa.
