[The description below was written by a language model from this plasmid's Addgene catalogue record and pLannotate feature annotations shown in this document.]
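Description:
pL0M-S-mClover3-EC18157 is a 3,281 bp Golden Gate Level 0 parts plasmid that stores the green/yellow fluorescent protein mClover3 as an "S" module, the position used for adding an N-terminal tag to a coding sequence. It is built on the pMS-T GeneArt cloning vector, a small commercial gene-synthesis backbone. It is propagated in E. coli through a high-copy ColE1/pUC-type origin and selected with spectinomycin by the aadA gene, which encodes streptomycin/spectinomycin resistance. The annotation also picks up short fragments of an M13 origin, lacZα, lacI, an RSF origin and aacC1, along with an AmpR promoter. These appear to be backbone remnants rather than functional units.

The payload is a 754 bp synthetic DNA product made up of the mClover3 coding sequence (about 717 bp in the feature table) and 5′ and 3′ extensions designed for Golden Gate assembly. It was inserted between two SfiI sites that remain intact. The record does not state which type IIS enzyme or overhangs the extensions carry. A T7 promoter lies upstream of the insert in the same orientation, but it belongs to the backbone. Although the plasmid is catalogued under bacterial expression and synthetic biology, no plant promoter or terminator is annotated, as would be expected for a promoterless part donor.

The module is intended to be combined with other Level 0 parts, such as promoters, coding sequences and terminators, in hierarchical Golden Gate assemblies to generate transcription units encoding N-terminal mClover3 fusions. The associated publication concerns fluorescent reporters for functional analysis in rice leaves, which points to plant cell imaging and protein localisation as the intended application.
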