Addgene plasmid #137076: pL0M-S-mClover3-EC18157
Purpose: Golden Gate Level 0 S module for N-terminal fluorescent protein tagging
Depositing lab: Julian Hibberd. Depositing organization: University of Cambridge. Publication: Fluorescent reporters for functional analysis in rice leaves. Luginbuehl LH, El-Sharnouby S, Wang N, Hibberd JM. Plant Direct. 2020 Feb 11;4(2):e00188. doi: 10.1002/pld3.188. eCollection 2020 Feb. PubMed 32072132.
Backbone
  Vector backbone: pMS-T GeneArt® cloning vector
  Backbone manufacturer: Thermo Fisher Scientific
  Total vector size (bp): 3281
  Vector type: Bacterial Expression, Synthetic Biology
Growth in bacteria
  Bacterial resistance: Spectinomycin, 50 μg/mL
  Growth temperature: 37°C
  Growth strain: DH5alpha
  Copy number: Unknown
Gene/Insert
  Gene/Insert name: mClover3 DNA synthesis product with 5' and 3' extensions for Golden Gate cloning
  Insert size (bp): 754
  Cloning method: Restriction Enzyme; 5′ cloning site SfiI (not destroyed); 3′ cloning site SfiI (not destroyed)
  Sequencing primers: 5′ M13/pUC Forward CCCAGTCACGACGTTGTAAAACG
Terms and licenses: Academic/Nonprofit Terms; Industry Terms: Not Available to Industry
Depositor comments: If you have any queries or discover any errors, please contact Sherif El-Sharnouby at or . Please visit https://www.biorxiv.org/content/10.1101/649160v1.full for bioRxiv preprint.
How to cite: pL0M-S-mClover3-EC18157 was a gift from Julian Hibberd (Addgene plasmid # 137076 ; http://n2t.net/addgene:137076 ; RRID:Addgene_137076)
