>Addgene plasmid #137076 | pL0M-S-mClover3-EC18157 | depositor partial sequence | sequence record 265064 | mClover3 DNA synthesis product with 5' and 3' extensions for Golden Gate cloning
CACTCTGTGGTCTCAAATGGCGTCCAAGGGGGAAGAACTGTTTACCGGAGTCGTTCCTATTCTGGTCGAA
CTGGATGGTGATGTCAATGGCCACAAGTTCTCGGTCCGGGGTGAAGGTGAGGGTGACGCAACAAACGGCA
AGCTGACACTCAAGTTTATTTGCACAACAGGCAAGCTGCCTGTCCCGTGGCCAACACTTGTTACGACATT
CGGTTATGGTGTCGCATGTTTTTCACGCTATCCTGACCACATGAAGCAGCATGATTTCTTCAAATCGGCC
ATGCCCGAAGGTTATGTTCAGGAGCGGACTATATCTTTCAAGGACGACGGAACGTACAAAACGCGCGCCG
AAGTTAAGTTCGAAGGTGACACCTTGGTGAATCGGATTGAGTTGAAGGGAATCGACTTTAAGGAGGACGG
GAACATACTTGGACACAAGTTGGAGTACAATTTTAATTCTCATTATGTCTACATAACCGCGGACAAGCAA
AAGAATTGTATAAAGGCGAATTTTAAAATAAGGCATAATGTGGAAGATGGAAGCGTGCAGCTTGCTGATC
ATTATCAACAAAATACGCCGATAGGAGATGGGCCAGTGTTGCTGCCTGACAACCACTACCTCTCCCATCA
GAGCAAATTGTCAAAAGACCCGAATGAAAAACGCGATCACATGGTCCTCCTGGAGTTTGTCACCGCAGCT
GGTATCACGCACGGCATGGATGAACTTTACAAAGGAGGTTGAGACCACGAAGTG
